Addgene plasmid #59524: RP156 pUAST EGFP:Gr21a
Purpose: N-terminal fusion of EGFP to Drosophila melanogaster Gr21a
Depositing lab: Leslie Vosshall. Depositing organization: Rockefeller University. Publication: Atypical membrane topology and heteromeric function of Drosophila odorant receptors in vivo. Benton R, Sachse S, Michnick SW, Vosshall LB. PLoS Biol. 2006 Feb;4(2):e20. Epub 2006 Jan 17. 10.1371/journal.pbio.0040020 PubMed 16402857.
Backbone
  Vector backbone: pUAST
  Backbone size w/o insert (bp): 8904
  Total vector size (bp): 10969
  Vector type: Insect Expression
Growth in bacteria
  Bacterial resistance: Ampicillin, 100 μg/mL
  Growth temperature: 37°C
  Growth strain: DH5alpha
  Copy number: Unknown
Gene/Insert
  Gene/Insert name: EGFP:Gr21
  Species: D. melanogaster (fly)
  Insert size (bp): 2100
  GenBank ID: DQ989014.1
  Entrez Gene: Gr21a (a.k.a. Dmel_CG13948, (GR) 21a, 21D.1, CG13948, DmGr21a, Dmel\CG13948, GR21D.1, GR21D1, GR21a, Gr21D1, gr21a)
  Tag / fusion protein: EGFP (N terminal on insert)
Terms and licenses: Academic/Nonprofit Terms; Industry Terms: Not Available to Industry
How to cite: RP156 pUAST EGFP:Gr21a was a gift from Leslie Vosshall (Addgene plasmid # 59524 ; http://n2t.net/addgene:59524 ; RRID:Addgene_59524)
