[The description below was written by a language model from this plasmid's Addgene catalogue record.]
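Description:
RP156 pUAST EGFP:Gr21a is an insect expression plasmid built on the pUAST backbone, the standard Drosophila vector for GAL4/UAS-controlled transgene expression. The backbone is listed at about 8.9 kb and the complete plasmid at roughly 11 kb. It is propagated in E. coli under ampicillin selection; the copy number is recorded as unknown. No feature table accompanies the entry, so individual backbone elements are not documented here. In general, pUAST carries tandem GAL4-binding UAS sites upstream of a minimal hsp70 promoter, an SV40 polyadenylation region, P-element ends for germline transformation of flies, and a mini-white eye-colour marker for identifying transformants.

The payload is an insert of approximately 2.1 kb encoding EGFP fused to the N terminus of Drosophila melanogaster Gr21a (CG13948), a member of the gustatory receptor gene family. Placed in pUAST, the fusion would be silent until a GAL4 driver is supplied, allowing the tagged receptor to be expressed in chosen cell types in transgenic flies or in GAL4-co-transfected insect cells. The EGFP moiety gives a fluorescent and epitope handle at a defined end of the protein, so that expression, subcellular localisation and trafficking of the receptor can be followed. The associated study concerned the membrane topology and heteromeric function of Drosophila odorant receptors in vivo, which suggests this N-terminally tagged chemosensory receptor was used in that context, although the record does not spell out the specific experiment beyond stating that the construct provides the N-terminal EGFP fusion to Gr21a.
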