>Addgene plasmid #59524 | RP156 pUAST EGFP:Gr21a | addgene partial sequence | sequence record 95614 | EGFP-C 5'-CATGGTCCTGCTGGAGTTCGTG-3'
CTCTCGGCATGGACGAGCTGTACAAGGAATTCATGACTTTCCTCGATCGCACGATGTCGTTTTGGGCAGT
GAGTCGTGGCCTAACGCCGCCTTCGAAGGTAGTGCCGATGCTGAATCCCAACCAACGCCAGTTTCTGGAG
GACGAGGTGCGCTATCGGGAGAAACTGAAGCTGATGGCTCGGGGTGATGCCATGGAGGAGGTGTACGTGC
GCAAGCAGGAAACTGTTGACGATCCGCTGGAACTGGACAAGCACGATTCCTTCTACCAGACCACCAAGAG
CCTCCTCGTGCTTTTCCAGATAATGGGCGTGATGCCCATTCACCGCAATCCGCCCGAGAAGAACCTGCCT
AGAACGGGCTACTCCTGGGGCTCCAAGCAGGTCATGTGGGCCATCTTCATCTACAGCTGCCAGACGACCA
TTGTTGTTCTGGTGCTGCGTGAGCGCGTGAAAAAATTCGTCACCAGCCCGGACAAGCGCTTCGATGAGGC
CATCTACAATGTCATTTTCATCAGTCTGCTCTTCACCAACTTTCTGCTCCCGGTGGCCAGCTGGCGGCAC
GGTCCTCAGGTGGCTATCTTCAAGAACATGTGGACCAACTACCAGTATAAGTTCTTCAAAACTACCGGCT
CGCCGATCGTCTTTCCGAATCTCTACCCACTCACCTGGTCGCTGTGCGTCTTCTCCTGGCTCCTAAGCAT
CGCCATCAACCTGTCGCAGTACTTCCTGCAGCCGGACTTCCGGCTGTGGTACACATTCGCCTACTACCCC
ATCATCGCCATGCTCAACTGCTTCTGCAGTTTGTGGTACATCAACTGCAATGCATTCGGAACTGCAAGT
