>Addgene plasmid #59524 | RP156 pUAST EGFP:Gr21a | addgene partial sequence | sequence record 95618 | Pry1 5'-ccttagcatgtccgtggggtttgaat-3'
AGCTTGGCTGCTTCCAACGCGTTGGGAGCTCTCCGGATCCAAGCTTGCATGCCTGCAGGTCGGAGTACTG
TCCTCCGAGCGGAGTACTGTCCTCCGAGCGGAGTACTGTCCTCCGAGCGGAGTACTGTCCTCCGAGCGGA
GTACTGTCCTCCGAGCGGAGACTCTAGCGAGCGCCGGAGTATAAATAGAGGCGCTTCGTCTACGGAGCGA
CAATTCAATTCAAACAAGCAAAGTGAACACGTCGCTAAGCGAAAGCTAAGCAAATAAACAAGCGCAGCTG
AACAAGCTAAACAATCTGCAGTAAAGTGCAAGTTAAAGTGAATCAATTAAAAGTAACCAGCAACCAAGTA
AATCAACTGCAACTACTGAAATCTGCCAAGAAGTAATTATTGAATACAAGAAGAGAACTCTGAATAGGGA
ATTGGGAATTGCAAAACATGGTGAGCAAGGGCGAGGAGCTGTTCACCGGGGTGGTGCCCATCCTGGTCGA
GCTGGACGGCGACGTAAACGGCCACAAGTTCAGCGTGTCCGGCGAGGGCGAGGGCGATGCCACCTACGGC
AAGCTGACCCTGAAGTTCATCTGCACCACCGGCAAGCTGCCCGTGCCCTGGCCCACCCTCGTGACCACCC
TGACCTACGGCGTGCAGTGCTTCAGCCGCTACCCCGACCACATGAAGCAGCACGACTTCTTCAAGTCCGC
CATGCCCGAAGGCTACGTCCAGGAGCGCACCATCTTCTTCAAGGACGACGGCAACTACAAGACCCGCGCC
GAGGTGAAGTTCGAGGGCGACACCCTGGTGAACCGCATCGAGCTGAAGGGCATCGACTTCAAGGAGGACG
GCAACATCCTGGGGCACAAGCTGGAGTACAACTACAACAGCCACAACGTCTATATCATGGCCGACAAGCA
GAAGAACGGCATCAAGGTGAACTTCAAGATCCGCCACAACATCGAGGACGGCAGCGTGCAGCTCGCCGAC
