>Addgene plasmid #59524 | RP156 pUAST EGFP:Gr21a | addgene partial sequence | sequence record 96493 | SV40-splice-R2 5'-CACAAACAATTAGAATCAGTAG-3'
ACACTTAAAAATTTTATATTTACCTTAGAGCTTTAAATCTCTGTAGGTAGTTTGTCCAATTATGTCACAC
CACAGAAGTAAGGTTCCTTCACAAAGATCCTCTAGAGGTACCCTCGAGCTAGGCCTGCTGCTGACCAATG
CGTCTCTGCTCCGTGATCTTAAACTGCAGCAGGACCACGAGGTAGGTGGCCATGAACGAGATGTTGGTCG
TGATCAGCTCGCGGTTGATGTTTGCATACCCGTCCAGATTCATGATGGGCGGGTTCTTGTTTATGGCCAC
AAGCAGCATCTCCACTTCCTTCTGGGTGGCAGCGTCCACGGCAGTCAGGTTGATATTGAGCAGCTTCGTC
TGGAAGTCAAGTCCGACCTTTCGGGAGGCGTAGTGCGCCTCGTTGCAGATGATGTACAGCAGACCCATGC
AGTAGAACACGATGACGAACAGACCCACCTCCTTGTAGGTTGCCCCGTGGTCGATGATTTCGCTGATGCT
GCCGTAAGTGGCGATGATCGTTGTGAAGAAGATGACCAGACAGTACATGCCGTACATGTTGGAGTAAGCT
CGTCCCAGCTGCTGCATCATGTGGCTCAGATCCACCCATAGATGGCGGTACTCAGTGAGTTTTTGGGCGG
GCTTCTCGCCCCGGATGGTTGTCTGCAGAGCGTCGGAAAGAGCGCGACTTGCAGTTCCGAATGCATTGCA
GTTGATGTACCACAAACTGCAGAAGCAGTTGAGCATGGCGATGATGGGGTAGTAGGCGAATGTGTACCAC
AGCCGGAAGTCCGGCTGCAGGAAGTACTGCGACAGGTTGATGGCGATGCTTAGGAGCCAGGAGAAGACGC
ACAGCGACCAGGTGAGTGGGTAGAGATTCGGAAAGACGATCGGCGAGCCGGTAGTTTTGAAGAACTTATA
CTGGTAGTTGGTCCACATGTTCTTGAAGATAGCCACCTGAGGACCGTGCCGCCAGCTGGCCACCGGGAGC
AGAAAGTTGGTGAAGAGCAGACTGATGAAAATGACATTGTAGATGGCCTC
