>Addgene plasmid #59524 | RP156 pUAST EGFP:Gr21a | addgene partial sequence | sequence record 96494 | MUHD1 5'-AGAATGTTGAGAGTCAGCAGTAGC-3'
ACACTTAAAAATTTTATATTTACCTTAGAGCTTTAAATCTCTGTAGGTAGTTTGTCCAATTATGTCACAC
CACAGAAGTAAGGTTCCTTCACAAAGATCCTCTAGAGGTACCCTCGAGCTAGGCCTGCTGCTGACCAATG
CGTCTCTGCTCCGTGATCTTAAACTGCAGCAGGACCACGAGGTAGGTGGCCATGAACGAGATGTTGGTCG
TGATCAGCTCGCGGTTGATGTTTGCATACCCGTCCAGATTCATGATGGGCGGGTTCTTGTTTATGGCCAC
AAGCAGCATCTCCACTTCCTTCTGGGTGGCAGCGTCCACGGCAGTCAGGTTGATATTGAGCAGCTTCGTC
TGGAAGTCAAGTCCGACCTTTCGGGAGGCGTAGTGCGCCTCGTTGCAGATGATGTACAGCAGACCCATGC
AGTAGAACACGATGACGAACAGACCCACCTCCTTGTAGGTTGCCCCGTGGTCGATGATTTCGCTGATGCT
GCCGTAAGTGGCGATGATCGTTGTGAAGAAGATGACCAGACAGTACATGCCGTACATGTTGGAGTAAGCT
CGTCCCAGCTGCTGCATCATGTGGCTCAGATCCACCCATAGATGGCGGTACTCAGTGAGTTTTTGGGCGG
GCTTCTCGCCCCGGATGGTTGTCTGCAGAGCGTCGGAAAGAGCGCGACTTGCAGTTCCGAATGCATTGCA
GTTGATGTACCACAAACTGCAGAAGCAGTTGAGCATGGCGATGATGGGGTAGTAGGCGAATGTGTACCAC
AGCCGGAAGTCCGGCTGCAGGAAGTACTGCGACAGGTTGATGGCGATGCTTAGGAGCCAGGAGAAGACGC
ACAGCGACCAGGTGAGTGGGTAGAGATTCGGAAAGACGATCGGCGAGCCGGTAGTTTTGAAGAACTTATA
CTGGTAGTTGGTCCACATGTTCTTGAAGATAGCCACCTGAGGACCGTGCCGCCAGCTGGCCACCGGGAGC
AGAAAGTTGGTGAAGAGCAGACTGATGAAA
